>Addgene plasmid #182025 | isoform PKC Delta (JCE594) | addgene full sequence | sequence record 361958 | Addgene NGS Result
GCGGTTTGCGTATTGGGCGCTCTTCCGCTTCCTCGCTCACTGACTCGCTGCGCTCGGTCGTTCGGCTGCG
GCGAGCGGTATCAGCTCACTCAAAGGCGGTAATACGGTTATCCACAGAATCAGGGGATAACGCAGGAAAG
AACATGTGAGCAAAAGGCCAGCAAAAGGCCAGGAACCGTAAAAAGGCCGCGTTGCTGGCGTTTTTCCATA
GGCTCCGCCCCCCTGACGAGCATCACAAAAATCGACGCTCAAGTCAGAGGTGGCGAAACCCGACAGGACT
ATAAAGATACCAGGCGTTTCCCCCTGGAAGCTCCCTCGTGCGCTCTCCTGTTCCGACCCTGCCGCTTACC
GGATACCTGTCCGCCTTTCTCCCTTCGGGAAGCGTGGCGCTTTCTCATAGCTCACGCTGTAGGTATCTCA
GTTCGGTGTAGGTCGTTCGCTCCAAGCTGGGCTGTGTGCACGAACCCCCCGTTCAGCCCGACCGCTGCGC
CTTATCCGGTAACTATCGTCTTGAGTCCAACCCGGTAAGACACGACTTATCGCCACTGGCAGCAGCCACT
GGTAACAGGATTAGCAGAGCGAGGTATGTAGGCGGTGCTACAGAGTTCTTGAAGTGGTGGCCTAACTACG
GCTACACTAGAAGAACAGTATTTGGTATCTGCGCTCTGCTGAAGCCAGTTACCTTCGGAAAAAGAGTTGG
TAGCTCTTGATCCGGCAAACAAACCACCGCTGGTAGCGGTGGTTTTTTTGTTTGCAAGCAGCAGATTACG
CGCAGAAAAAAAGGATCTCAAGAAGATCCTTTGATCTTTTCTACGGGGTCTGACGCTCAGTGGAACGAAA
ACTCACGTTAAGGGATTTTGGTCATGAGATTATCAAAAAGGATCTTCACCTAGATCCTTTTAAATTAAAA
ATGAAGTTTTAAATCAATCTAAAGTATATATGAGTAAACTTGGTCTGACAGTTACCAATGCTTAATCAGT
GAGGCACCTATCTCAGCGATCTGTCTATTTCGTTCATCCATAGTTGCCTGACTCCCCGTCGTGTAGATAA
CTACGATACGGGAGGGCTTACCATCTGGCCCCAGTGCTGCAATGATACCGCGAGACCCACGCTCACCGGC
TCCAGATTTATCAGCAATAAACCAGCCAGCCGGAAGGGCCGAGCGCAGAAGTGGTCCTGCAACTTTATCC
GCCTCCATCCAGTCTATTAATTGTTGCCGGGAAGCTAGAGTAAGTAGTTCGCCAGTTAATAGTTTGCGCA
ACGTTGTTGCCATTGCTACAGGCATCGTGGTGTCACGCTCGTCGTTTGGTATGGCTTCATTCAGCTCCGG
TTCCCAACGATCAAGGCGAGTTACATGATCCCCCATGTTGTGCAAAAAAGCGGTTAGCTCCTTCGGTCCT
CCGATCGTTGTCAGAAGTAAGTTGGCCGCAGTGTTATCACTCATGGTTATGGCAGCACTGCATAATTCTC
TTACTGTCATGCCATCCGTAAGATGCTTTTCTGTGACTGGTGAGTACTCAACCAAGTCATTCTGAGAATA
GTGTATGCGGCGACCGAGTTGCTCTTGCCCGGCGTCAATACGGGATAATACCGCGCCACATAGCAGAACT
TTAAAAGTGCTCATCATTGGAAAACGTTCTTCGGGGCGAAAACTCTCAAGGATCTTACCGCTGTTGAGAT
CCAGTTCGATGTAACCCACTCGTGCACCCAACTGATCTTCAGCATCTTTTACTTTCACCAGCGTTTCTGG
GTGAGCAAAAACAGGAAGGCAAAATGCCGCAAAAAAGGGAATAAGGGCGACACGGAAATGTTGAATACTC
ATACTCTTCCTTTTTCAATATTATTGAAGCATTTATCAGGGTTATTGTCTCATGAGCGGATACATATTTG
AATGTATTTAGAAAAATAAACAAATAGGGGTTCCGCGCACATTTCCCCGAAAAGTGCCACCTGACGTCTA
AGAAACCATTATTATCATGACATTAACCTATAAAAATAGGCGTATCACGAGGCCCTTTCGTCTTCAAGAA
TTAGCTTTTCAATTCATCATTTTTTTTTTATTCTTTTTTTTGATTTCGGTTTCCTTGAAATTTTTTTGAT
TCGGTAATCTCCGAACAGAAGGAAGAACGAAGGAAGGAGCACAGACTTAGATTGGTATATATACGCATAT
GTAGTGTTGAAGAAACATGAAATTGCCCAGTATTCTTAACCCAACTGCACAGAACAAAAACATGCAGGAA
ACGAAGATAAATCATGTCGAAAGCTACATATAAGGAACGTGCTGCTACTCATCCTAGTCCTGTTGCTGCC
AAGCTATTTAATATCATGCACGAAAAGCAAACAAACTTGTGTGCTTCATTGGATGTTCGTACCACCAAGG
AATTACTGGAGTTAGTTGAAGCATTAGGTCCCAAAATTTGTTTACTAAAAACACATGTGGATATCTTGAC
TGATTTTTCCATGGAGGGCACAGTTAAGCCGCTAAAGGCATTATCCGCCAAGTACAATTTTTTACTCTTC
GAAGACAGAAAATTTGCTGACATTGGTAATACAGTCAAATTGCAGTACTCTGCGGGTGTATACAGAATAG
CAGAATGGGCAGACATTACGAATGCACACGGTGTGGTGGGCCCAGGTATTGTTAGCGGTTTGAAGCAGGC
GGCAGAAGAAGTAACAAAGGAACCTAGAGGCCTTTTGATGTTAGCAGAATTGTCATGCAAGGGCTCCCTA
TCTACTGGAGAATATACTAAGGGTACTGTTGACATTGCGAAGAGCGACAAAGATTTTGTTATCGGCTTTA
TTGCTCAAAGAGACATGGGTGGAAGAGATGAAGGTTACGATTGGTTGATTATGACACCCGGTGTGGGTTT
AGATGACAAGGGAGACGCATTGGGTCAACAGTATAGAACCGTGGATGATGTGGTCTCTACAGGATCTGAC
ATTATTATTGTTGGAAGAGGACTATTTGCAAAGGGAAGGGATGCTAAGGTAGAGGGTGAACGTTACAGAA
AAGCAGGCTGGGAAGCATATTTGAGAAGATGCGGCCAGCAAAACTAAAAAACTGTATTATAAGTAAATGC
ATGTATACTAAACTCACAAATTAGAGCTTCAATTTAATTATATCAGTTATTACCCAATTCTCATGTTTGA
CAGCTTATCATCGATCGTCCAACTGCATGGAGATGAGTCGTGGCAAGAATACCAAGAGTTCCTCGGTTTG
CCAGTTATTAAAAGACTCGTATTTCCAAAAGACTGCAACATACTACTCAGTGCAGCTTCACAGAAACCTC
ATTCGTTTATTCCCTTGTTTGATTCAGAAGCAGGTGGGACAGGTGAACTTTTGGATTGGAACTCGATTTC
TGACTGGGTTGGAAGGCAAGAGAGCCCCGAGAGCTTACATTTTATGTTAGCTGGTGGACTGACGCCAGAA
AATGTTGGTGATGCGCTTAGATTAAATGGCGTTATTGGTGTTGATGTAAGCGGAGGTGTGGAGACAAATG
GTGTAAAAGACTCTAACAAAATAGCAAATTTCGTCAAAAATGCTAAGAAATAGGTTATTACTGAGTAGTA
TTTATTTAAGTATTGTTTGTGCACTTGCCTGCAAGCCTTTTGAAAAGCAAGCATAAAAGATCTAAACATA
AAATCTGTAAAATAACAAGATGTAAAGATAATGCTAAATCATTTGGCTTTTTGATTGATTGTACAGGAAA
ATATACATCGCAGGGGGTTGACTTTTACCATTTCACCGCAATGGAATCAAACTTGTTGAAGAGAATGTTC
ACAGGCGCATACGCTACAATGACCCGATTCTTGCTAGCCTTTTCTCGGTCTTGCAAACAACCGCCGGCAG
CTTAGTATATAAATACACATGTACATACCTCTCTCCGTATCCTCGTAATCATTTTCTTGTATTTATCGTC
TTTTCGCTGTAAAAACTTTATCACACTTATCTCAAATACACTTATTAACCGCTTTTACTATTATCTTCTA
CGCTGACAGTAATATCAAACAGTGACACATATTAAACACAGTGGTTTCTTTGCATAAACACCATCAGCCT
CAAGTCGTCAAGTAAAGATTTCGTGTTCATGCAGATAGATAACAATCTATATGTTGATAATTAGCGTTGC
CTCATCAATGCGAGATCCGTTTAACCGGACCCTAGTGCACTTACCCCACGTTCGGTCCACTGTGTGCCGA
ACATGCTCCTTCACTATTTTAACATGTGGAATTAATTCTCATGTTTGACAGCTTATCATCGAACTCTAAG
AGGTGATACTTATTTACTGTAAAACTGTGACGATAAAACCGGAAGGAAGAATAAGAAAACTCGAACTGAT
CTATAATGCCTATTTTCTGTAAAGAGTTTAAGCTATGAAAGCCTCGGCATTTTGGCCGCTCCTAGGTAGT
GCTTTTTTTCCAAGGACAAAACAGTTTCTTTTTCTTGAGCAGGTTTTATGTTTCGGTAATCATAAACAAT
AAATAAATTATTTCATTTATGTTTAAAAATAAAAAATAAAAAAGTATTTTAAATTTTTAAAAAAGTTGAT
TATAAGCATGTGACCTTTTGCAAGCAATTAAATTTTGCAATTTGTGATTTAGGCAAAAGTTACTATTTCT
GGCTCGTGTAATATATGTATGCTAATGTGAACTTTTACAAAGTCGATATGGACTTAGTCAAAAGAAATTT
TCTTAAAAATATATAGCACTAGCCAATTTAGCACTTCTTTATGAGATATATTATAGACTTTATTAAGCCA
GATTTGTGTATTATATGTATTTACCCGGCGAATCATGGACATACATTCTGAAATAGGTAATATTCTCTAT
GGTGAGACAGCATAGATAACCTAGGATACAAGTTAAAAGCTAGTACTGTTTTGCAGTAATTTTTTTCTTT
TTTATAAGAATGTTACCACCTAAATAAGTTATAAAGTCAATAGTTAAGTTTGATATTTGATTGTAAAATA
CCGTAATATATTTGCATGATCAAAAGGCTCAATGTTGACTAGCCAGCATGTCAACCACTATATTGATCAC
CGATATTAGGACTTCCACACCAACTAGTAATATGACAATAAATTCAAGATATTCTTCATGAGAATGGCCC
AGCGATTATGCGGTGTGAAATACCGCACAGATGCGTAAGGAGAAAATACCGCATCAGGCGCCATTCGCCA
TTCAGGCTGCGCAACTGTTGGGAAGGGCGATCGGTGCGGGCCTCTTCGCTATTACGCCAGCTGGCGAAAG
GGGGATGTGCTGCAAGGCGATTAAGTTGGGTAACGCCAGGGTTTTCCCAGTCACGACGTTGTAAAACGAC
GGCCAGTGAATTCGAGTGGTTCAGCTTCTGTTTGAGTTGCAACCATGGTATGCATGCCGGTCACGCTGAA
GAATGGTTTGACAGACATAATGTTTGTCCCACTCCAGGTTGCACCTGCCAGTGTAATAAGTAGTATTGTA
CAATAAACCAAATCTTGCAACTTCTCTTTATTCTCACAATATATATACATAACCAAAGAAAAAACGTAAT
TAGTATAACATTGTATTTATGAGGCGTTGCTATCTTCATTACCCAGCCCGCCTAGTTTTAAAGGCGAAAA
AAACCGACGAAAAGAGTTAACAAGCGTGGATAATAAAGTTGATCTACTCTATCGAAAGTAATACGACAGG
TTCAGGAGCAGTAAAAGAGCTACGATTTCACTGCTATTCAATTTGGCTGAGTAGAGACTGATTATTAACC
ATTGTAAAAGTCTCTGCCACCACTCGTCCACACTTACGTTAGAGGTATTCAGCGTCGATCCCCTTTCAGT
ATAGATTTTTAAAACTATATTAGATAATCAATAGGAATAAAACCTAGAACAGTAGCTGCGGAGAGAAGCT
CTAGCGAGGAAAAGTAAGTATAGTATCACACATATAGGGAGCAGTTTACAGTCGGTACCATGGCACCCTT
CCTGCGCATCTCCTTCAATTCCTATGAGCTGGGCTCCCTGCAAGTTGAGGACGAAGCAAGCCAGCCTTTC
TGTGCTGTGAAGATGAAGGAGGCACTCAGCACAGAGCGAGGGAAGACACTGGTACAGAAGAAGCCCACCA
TGTATCCTGAGTGGAAGACAACGTTCGACGCCCACATCTATGAAGGCCGTGTTATCCAGATTGTGCTGAT
GCGGGCAGCTGAAGACCCCGTGTCTGAGGTCACGGTGGGCGTGTCAGTACTGGCTGAGCGCTGCAAGAAG
AACAACGGCAAGGCTGAGTTCTGGCTGGATCTGCAGCCTCAGGCCAAGGTGCTGATGTGTGTGCAGTATT
TCCTGGAGGATGGGGATTGCAAACAGTCTATGCGTAGTGAGGAGGAGGCAAAGTTTCCAACCATGAACCG
TCGTGGAGCCATTAAACAGGCCAAGATCCACTACATCAAGAACCACGAGTTTATCGCCACCTTCTTCGGG
CAGCCCACCTTCTGTTCTGTGTGCAAAGAGTTTGTCTGGGGCCTCAACAAGCAAGGCTACAAATGCAGGC
AATGCAACGCTGCCATCCACAAGAAATGCATTGACAAGATTATCGGCCGCTGCACTGGCACTGCCACCAA
TAGCCGGGACACCATCTTCCAGAAAGAACGCTTCAACATCGACATGCCTCACCGATTCAAGGTTTATAAC
TACATGAGCCCCACCTTCTGTGACCACTGTGGCAGTTTGCTCTGGGGACTGGTGAAGCAGGGATTAAAGT
GTGAAGATTGTGGCATGAATGTGCACCACAAATGCCGGGAGAAGGTGGCCAACCTGTGTGGTATCAACCA
AAAGCTCTTGGCTGAGGCCTTGAACCAAGTGACCCAGAGATCTTCCCGGAAGCTGGACACAACAGAGTCT
GTCGGAATATACCAGGGATTTGAGAAGAAGCCAGAAGTCTCTGGGAGTGACATCCTAGACAACAACGGGA
CCTATGGCAAGATCTGGGAGGGGAGCACCCGGTGCACCCTTGAGAACTTCACCTTCCAAAAAGTACTTGG
CAAAGGCAGCTTTGGCAAGGTGCTGCTGGCAGAGCTGAAGGGCAAAGACAAGTACTTTGCAATCAAGTGT
CTGAAGAAGGACGTGGTGTTGATTGACGATGATGTAGAGTGTACCATGGTGGAGAAGCGGGTGCTGGCGC
TCGCCTGGGAGAGTCCCTTCCTCACCCACCTCATCTGTACCTTCCAGACCAAGGACCACCTGTTCTTCGT
GATGGAGTTTCTCAATGGGGGTGACCTGATGTTCCACATTCAGGACAAAGGCCGCTTCGAACTCTACCGG
GCTACGTTTTATGCAGCTGAGATCATCTGCGGACTGCAGTTTCTACACAGCAAAGGCATTATTTACAGGG
ACCTCAAGCTGGACAATGTGATGCTAGACAGGGACGGCCACATCAAGATCGCTGACTTTGGGATGTGCAA
AGAGAATATATTTGGGGAGGGCCGGGCCAGCACATTCTGCGGCACTCCTGACTACATCGCCCCTGAGATC
CTGCAGGGCCTGAAGTACTCCTTCTCGGTGGACTGGTGGTCTTTCGGGGTCCTCCTGTACGAAATGCTCA
TCGGCCAGTCCCCCTTCCACGGCGACGATGAGGACGAGCTCTTCGAGTCCATCCGGGTGGACACACCACA
CTATCCCCGTTGGATCACCAAGGAATCCAAGGACATCATGGAGAAGCTATTCGAGAGGGACCCTGACAAG
AGGCTGGGAGTAACAGGAAACATCAGGATTCACCCCTTTTTCAAGACTATCAACTGGTCCCTCCTGGAGA
AGCGGAAGGTGGAGCCGCCCTTTAAGCCCAAAGTGAAATCCCCTTCAGACTACAGCAACTTTGACCCAGA
GTTCCTGAATGAGAAACCTCAGCTTTCCTTCAGTGACAAGAACCTCATCGACTCTATGGACCAGGAAGCC
TTCCATGGCTTCTCCTTTGTGAATCCCAAGTTTGAGCAATTCCTGGACATTTAAGTCGACTAGGGCGCGC
CACTTCTAAATAAGCGAATTTCTTATGATTTATGATTTTTATTATTAAATAAGTTATAAAAAAAATAAGT
GTATACAAATTTTAAAGTGACTCTTAGGTTTTAAAACGAAAATTCTTATTCTTGAGTAACTCTTTCCTGT
AGGTCAGGTTGCTTTCTCAGGTATAGTATGAGGTCGCTCTTATTGACCACACCTCTACCGGCAGATCCGC
TAGGGATAACAGGGTAATATCTGCAGGCATGCAAGCTTGGCGTAATCATGGTCATAGCTGTTTCCTGTGT
GAAATTGTTATCCGCTCACAATTCCACACAACATACGAGCCGGAAGCATAAAGTGTAAAGCCTGGGGTGC
CTAATGAGTGAGCTAACTCACATTAATTGCGTTGCGCTCACTGCCCGCTTTCCAGTCGGGAAACCTGTCG
TGCCAGCTGCATTAATGAATCGGCCAACGCGCGGGGAGAG
Features (pLannotate 1.2.2; 17 found; start..end, strand, type, name):
    203..791     -  rep_origin     ori: high-copy-number ColE1/pMB1/pBR322/pUC origin of replication
    962..1822    -  CDS            AmpR: β-lactamase; bla; confers resistance to ampicillin, carbenicillin, and related antibiotics
   1823..1927    -  promoter       AmpR promoter: bla
   2038..2253    +  promoter       URA3 promoter: S. cerevisiae URA3
   2254..3057    +  CDS            URA3: orotidine-5'-phosphate decarboxylase, required for uracil biosynthesis; S. cerevisiae URA3; yeast auxotrophic marker, counterselectable with 5-fluoroorotic acid (5-FOA)
   3147..3165    +  promoter       tet promoter (fragment): E. coli promoter for tetracycline efflux protein gene
   3392..4554    +  misc_feature   CEN/ARS: S. cerevisiae CEN4 centromere fused to the autonomously replicating sequence ARS1/ARS416
   5002..5112    -  CDS            RMD1 (fragment): RMD1_YEAST - Experimental evidence at protein level: Swiss-Prot protein existence level 1. Required for sporulation where it is believed to have a role in meiotic nuclear division. From Saccharomyces cerevisiae (strain ATCC 204508 / S288c) (Baker's yeast).
   5117..5168    +  misc_feature   bom (fragment): basis of mobility region from pBR322
   5174..5331    -  CDS            lacZα (fragment): LacZα fragment of β-galactosidase; lacZ fragment
   5940..7961    +  CDS            Prkcd: KPCD_MOUSE - Also known as Pkcd. Experimental evidence at protein level: Swiss-Prot protein existence level 1. Calcium-independent, phospholipid- and diacylglycerol (DAG)- dependent serine/threonine-protein kinase that plays contrasting roles in cell death and cell survival by functioning as a pro-apoptotic protein during DNA damage-induced apoptosis, but acting as an anti- apoptotic protein during cytokine receptor-initiated cell death, is involved in tumor suppression, is required for oxygen radical production by NADPH oxidase and acts as positive or negative regulator in platelet functional
   7994..8181    +  terminator     ADH1 terminator: S. cerevisiae ADH1; transcription terminator for the S. cerevisiae alcohol dehydrogenase 1 (ADH1) gene
   8211..8228    +  misc_feature   MCS (fragment): pUC18/19 multiple cloning site
   8265..8281    -  protein_bind   lac operator: The lac repressor binds to the lac operator to inhibit transcription in E. coli. This inhibition can be relieved by adding lactose or isopropyl-β-D-thiogalactopyranoside (IPTG). lac repressor encoded by lacI
   8289..8319    -  promoter       lac promoter: promoter for the E. coli lac operon
   8334..8355    -  protein_bind   CAP binding site: CAP binding activates transcription in the presence of cAMP. E. coli catabolite activator protein
   8368..20      -  CDS            lacI (fragment) (across the origin): lac repressor; lacI; The lac repressor binds to the lac operator to inhibit transcription in E. coli. This inhibition can be relieved by adding lactose or isopropyl-β-D-thiogalactopyranoside (IPTG).
