[The description below was written by a language model from this plasmid's Addgene catalogue record and pLannotate feature annotations shown in this document.]
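Description:
Isoform PKC Delta (JCE594) is an 8.4 kb yeast–E. coli shuttle plasmid for expressing mouse protein kinase C delta (Prkcd) in Saccharomyces cerevisiae. Its backbone, pProm-PKC1-Adh1t, is the centromeric vector YCplac33 fitted with a yeast PKC1 promoter and an ADH1 terminator. Although the catalogue lists the vector type as mammalian expression, the stated purpose and every functional element point to yeast as the expression host. In bacteria the plasmid replicates from a ColE1/pUC-type origin and is selected with ampicillin through the β-lactamase gene. In yeast, the CEN4/ARS1 element gives stable, low-copy maintenance, and URA3 under its own promoter allows selection in ura3 strains on medium lacking uracil, with the option of counterselection on 5-fluoroorotic acid.

The payload is the full Prkcd coding sequence, cloned between KpnI and SalI sites and followed directly by the ADH1 transcription terminator. According to the record, expression is driven by the 600 bp immediately upstream of the yeast PKC1 open reading frame. This promoter is not annotated in the feature table, but the unannotated stretch just upstream of the coding sequence is consistent with its position. No epitope tag or reporter is recorded. The remaining annotations (lacZα, lac promoter/operator, MCS, lacI, bom and tet promoter fragments) are remnants of the pUC-derived cloning region and backbone rather than functional parts of the design.

Placing a mammalian novel PKC isoform, which is calcium-independent and diacylglycerol-dependent, under the native PKC1 promoter on a single-copy plasmid gives expression at roughly the level and regulation of the endogenous yeast kinase. This suits comparisons of mammalian PKC isoforms with yeast Pkc1, though the record does not describe specific experiments.
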