Addgene plasmid #182025: isoform PKC Delta (JCE594)
Purpose: yeast expression of mouse PKC Delta with yeast PKC1 promoter and ADH1 terminator
Depositing lab: Juan Carlos Igual. Depositing organization: Universitat de Valencia.
Backbone
  Vector backbone: pProm-PKC1-Adh1t
  Modifications to backbone: pProm-PKC1-Adh1t is YCplac33 with yeast PKC1 promoter and Adh1t terminator
  Vector type: Mammalian Expression
  Selectable markers: URA3
Growth in bacteria
  Bacterial resistance: Ampicillin, 100 μg/mL
  Growth temperature: 37°C
  Growth strain: DH5alpha
  Copy number: Unknown
Gene/Insert
  Gene/Insert name: PKC Delta
  Species: M. musculus (mouse)
  GenBank ID: NM_011103.3
  Entrez Gene: Prkcd (a.k.a. D14Ertd420e, PKC[d], PKCdelta, Pkcd)
  Promoter: yeast PKC1 promoter (-600 to -1)
  Cloning method: Restriction Enzyme; 5′ cloning site KpnI (not destroyed); 3′ cloning site SalI (not destroyed)
  Sequencing primers: 5′ M13-F20; 3′ M13-Rev
Terms and licenses: Academic/Nonprofit Terms; Industry Terms: Not Available to Industry
How to cite: isoform PKC Delta (JCE594) was a gift from Juan Carlos Igual (Addgene plasmid # 182025 ; http://n2t.net/addgene:182025 ; RRID:Addgene_182025)
